Addgene plasmid #129037: pSpdCas9-huTET1CD-T2A-mCherry(PX458)-SghuTSDR-9
Purpose: targeted DNA demethylation_human_TSDR, expression of dCas9-huTET1CD-T2A-mCherry and sgRNA9 targeting human TSDR
Depositing lab: Julia K Polansky. Depositing organization: Charite Universitaetsmedizin Berlin. Publication: Targeted De-Methylation of the FOXP3-TSDR Is Sufficient to Induce Physiological FOXP3 Expression but Not a Functional Treg Phenotype. Kressler C, Gasparoni G, Nordstrom K, Hamo D, Salhab A, Dimitropoulos C, Tierling S, Reinke P, Volk HD, Walter J, Hamann A, Polansky JK. Front Immunol. 2021 Jan 7;11:609891. doi: 10.3389/fimmu.2020.609891. eCollection 2020. PubMed 33488615.
Backbone
  Vector backbone: PX458
  Backbone manufacturer: Feng Zhang (Addgene plasmid # 48138)
  Vector type: Mammalian Expression
Growth in bacteria
  Bacterial resistance: Ampicillin, 100 μg/mL
  Growth temperature: 37°C
  Growth strain: DH5alpha
  Copy number: Unknown
Gene/Insert
  Gene/Insert name: dCas9-huTET1CD, SgRNA9 (huTSDR) (alt name: dCas9-huTET1CD-T2A-mCherry)
  gRNA/shRNA sequence: TCATGGCGGCCGGATGCGCC
  Species: Synthetic
  Mutation: dCas9 (D10A;H840A)
  Promoter: CbH (for dCas9-huTET1CD-T2A-EGFP) U6 (for sgRNA)
  Tag / fusion protein: HA-Tag, NLS (N terminal on insert); T2A-mCherry (C terminal on backbone)
  Cloning method: Restriction Enzyme; 5′ cloning site Unknown (unknown if destroyed); 3′ cloning site Unknown (unknown if destroyed)
  Sequencing primers: 5′ SgRNA-cloning-site: hU6-F (GAGGGCCTATTTCCCATGATT)
Resource information
  A portion of this plasmid was derived from a plasmid made by: mCherry (BbsI removed) from Nicola Patron (Addgene plasmid # 50316); HA tag-NLS-dCas9 from Rudolf Jaenisch (Addgene plasmid # 48223); huTET1CD from Keith Joung (Addgene plasmid # 49236)
Terms and licenses: Academic/Nonprofit Terms; Industry Terms: Not Available to Industry
How to cite: pSpdCas9-huTET1CD-T2A-mCherry(PX458)-SghuTSDR-9 was a gift from Julia K Polansky (Addgene plasmid # 129037 ; http://n2t.net/addgene:129037 ; RRID:Addgene_129037)
