[The description below was written by a language model from this plasmid's Addgene catalogue record and pLannotate feature annotations shown in this document.]
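Description:
pSpdCas9-huTET1CD-T2A-mCherry(PX458)-SghuTSDR-9 is an approximately 11.4 kb mammalian expression plasmid built on the PX458 all-in-one CRISPR backbone and repurposed for targeted DNA demethylation rather than genome cutting. It is propagated in E. coli through a high-copy ColE1/pUC-type origin with ampicillin selection (AmpR under its own bla promoter). It also carries an f1/M13 phage origin and a single AAV2 ITR retained from the parent backbone, which has no stated function here.

Two expression units sit in tandem. A human U6 RNA polymerase III promoter drives a single guide RNA, made up of a spacer (guide number 9) directed at the human TSDR, the Treg-specific demethylated region of FOXP3, joined to the S. pyogenes gRNA scaffold. Downstream, the CBh promoter (CMV enhancer, chicken β-actin promoter and hybrid intron) drives one open reading frame. This encodes an N-terminal HA tag and NLS, catalytically dead Cas9 (D10A, H840A), the catalytic domain of human TET1 with nucleoplasmin NLS fragments annotated on either side, and a T2A peptide followed by mCherry, ending in a bGH polyadenylation signal. The guide brings dCas9 to the TSDR without cleaving DNA, and the tethered TET1 dioxygenase oxidises 5-methylcytosine there to initiate active demethylation. T2A skipping releases mCherry as a separate protein, so transfected cells can be identified or sorted by red fluorescence.

The catalogue promoter field mentions EGFP, but the plasmid name, the tag field and both feature tables indicate mCherry. The depositor and sequencing-derived records agree in feature layout and differ by one nucleotide in length. The associated study examined whether TSDR demethylation induces FOXP3 expression in human cells.
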