Features (pLannotate 1.2.2; 21 found; start..end, strand, type, name):
      1..241     +  promoter       U6 promoter: RNA polymerase III promoter for human U6 snRNA
    271..346     +  misc_RNA       gRNA scaffold: guide RNA scaffold for the Streptococcus pyogenes CRISPR/Cas9 system
    353..396     +  misc_RNA       gRNA scaffold (fragment): guide RNA scaffold for the Streptococcus pyogenes CRISPR/Cas9 system
    443..728     +  enhancer       CMV enhancer: human cytomegalovirus immediate early enhancer; contains an 18-bp deletion relative to the standard CMV enhancer
    730..1007    +  promoter       chicken β-actin promoter: No description available
   1008..1236    +  intron         hybrid intron: hybrid between chicken β-actin (CBA) and minute virus of mice (MMV) introns (Gray et al., 2011)
   1257..1284    +  CDS            3xHA (fragment): three tandem HA epitope tags
   1317..5417    +  CDS            Cas9: Cas9 (Csn1) endonuclease from the Streptococcus pyogenes Type II CRISPR/Cas system generates RNA-guided double strand breaks in DNA
   5418..5451    +  CDS            nucleoplasmin NLS (fragment): bipartite nuclear localization signal from nucleoplasmin
   5463..7616    +  CDS            TET1 (fragment): TET1_HUMAN - Also known as CXXC6, KIAA1676, LCX. Experimental evidence at protein level: Swiss-Prot protein existence level 1. Dioxygenase that catalyzes the conversion of the modified genomic base 5-methylcytosine (5mC) into 5-hydroxymethylcytosine (5hmC) and plays a key role in active DNA demethylation. Also mediates subsequent conversion of 5hmC into 5-formylcytosine (5fC), and conversion of 5fC to 5-carboxylcytosine (5caC). Conversion of 5mC into 5hmC, 5fC and 5caC probably constitutes the first step in cytosine demethylation. Methylation at the C5 position of cytosine bases is an epigenet
   7619..7643    +  CDS            nucleoplasmin NLS (fragment): bipartite nuclear localization signal from nucleoplasmin
   7713..8419    +  CDS            mCherry (fragment): monomeric derivative of DsRed fluorescent protein (Shaner et al., 2004) mammalian codon-optimized
   8454..8565    +  polyA_signal   bGH poly(A) signal: bovine growth hormone polyadenylation signal
   8670..8810    +  repeat_region  AAV2 ITR: inverted terminal repeat of adeno-associated virus serotype 2 inverted
   8815..8866    -  misc_feature   bom (fragment): basis of mobility region from pBR322
   8885..9265    +  rep_origin     M13 ori (sequence partly withheld): M13 bacteriophage origin of replication; arrow indicates direction of (+) strand synthesis
   9341..9390    -  misc_feature   bom (fragment): basis of mobility region from pBR322
   9492..9527    -  CDS            rop (fragment): Rop protein, which maintains plasmids at low copy number; rop
   9622..9726    +  promoter       AmpR promoter: bla
   9727..10587   +  CDS            AmpR: β-lactamase; bla; confers resistance to ampicillin, carbenicillin, and related antibiotics
  10758..11346   +  rep_origin     ori: high-copy-number ColE1/pMB1/pBR322/pUC origin of replication
>Addgene plasmid #129037 | pSpdCas9-huTET1CD-T2A-mCherry(PX458)-SghuTSDR-9 | depositor full sequence | sequence record 247383 | pSpdCas9-huTET1CD-T2A-mCherry(PX458)-SghuTSDR-9 sequence 11407 bps
GAGGGCCTATTTCCCATGATTCCTTCATATTTGCATATACGATACAAGGCTGTTAGAGAGATAATTGGAA
TTAATTTGACTGTAAACACAAAGATATTAGTACAAAATACGTGACGTAGAAAGTAATAATTTCTTGGGTA
GTTTGCAGTTTTAAAATTATGTTTTAAAATGGACTATCATATGCTTACCGTAACTTGAAAGTATTTCGAT
TTCTTGGCTTTATATATCTTGTGGAAAGGACGAAACACCGTCATGGCGGCCGGATGCGCCGTTTTAGAGC
TAGAAATAGCAAGTTAAAATAAGGCTAGTCCGTTATCAACTTGAAAAAGTGGCACCGAGTCGGTGCTTTT
TTGTTTTAGAGCTAGAAATAGCAAGTTAAAATAAGGCTAGTCCGTTTTTAGCGCGTGCGCCAATTCTGCA
GACAAATGGCTCTAGAGGTACCCGTTACATAACTTACGGTAAATGGCCCGCCTGGCTGACCGCCCAACGA
CCCCCGCCCATTGACGTCAATAGTAACGCCAATAGGGACTTTCCATTGACGTCAATGGGTGGAGTATTTA
CGGTAAACTGCCCACTTGGCAGTACATCAAGTGTATCATATGCCAAGTACGCCCCCTATTGACGTCAATG
ACGGTAAATGGCCCGCCTGGCATTGTGCCCAGTACATGACCTTATGGGACTTTCCTACTTGGCAGTACAT
CTACGTATTAGTCATCGCTATTACCATGGTCGAGGTGAGCCCCACGTTCTGCTTCACTCTCCCCATCTCC
CCCCCCTCCCCACCCCCAATTTTGTATTTATTTATTTTTTAATTATTTTGTGCAGCGATGGGGGCGGGGG
GGGGGGGGGGGCGCGCGCCAGGCGGGGCGGGGCGGGGCGAGGGGCGGGGCGGGGCGAGGCGGAGAGGTGC
GGCGGCAGCCAATCAGAGCGGCGCGCTCCGAAAGTTTCCTTTTATGGCGAGGCGGCGGCGGCGGCGGCCC
TATAAAAAGCGAAGCGCGCGGCGGGCGGGAGTCGCTGCGACGCTGCCTTCGCCCCGTGCCCCGCTCCGCC
GCCGCCTCGCGCCGCCCGCCCCGGCTCTGACTGACCGCGTTACTCCCACAGGTGAGCGGGCGGGACGGCC
CTTCTCCTCCGGGCTGTAATTAGCTGAGCAAGAGGTAAGGGTTTAAGGGATGGTTGGTTGGTGGGGTATT
AATGTTTAATTACCTGGAGCACCTGCCTGAAATCACTTTTTTTCAGGTTGGACCGGTGCCACCATGTACC
CATACGATGTTCCAGATTACGCTTCGCCGAAGAAAAAGCGCAAGGTCGAAGCGTCCGACAAGAAGTACAG
CATCGGCCTGGCCATCGGCACCAACTCTGTGGGCTGGGCCGTGATCACCGACGAGTACAAGGTGCCCAGC
AAGAAATTCAAGGTGCTGGGCAACACCGACCGGCACAGCATCAAGAAGAACCTGATCGGAGCCCTGCTGT
TCGACAGCGGCGAAACAGCCGAGGCCACCCGGCTGAAGAGAACCGCCAGAAGAAGATACACCAGACGGAA
GAACCGGATCTGCTATCTGCAAGAGATCTTCAGCAACGAGATGGCCAAGGTGGACGACAGCTTCTTCCAC
AGACTGGAAGAGTCCTTCCTGGTGGAAGAGGATAAGAAGCACGAGCGGCACCCCATCTTCGGCAACATCG
TGGACGAGGTGGCCTACCACGAGAAGTACCCCACCATCTACCACCTGAGAAAGAAACTGGTGGACAGCAC
CGACAAGGCCGACCTGCGGCTGATCTATCTGGCCCTGGCCCACATGATCAAGTTCCGGGGCCACTTCCTG
ATCGAGGGCGACCTGAACCCCGACAACAGCGACGTGGACAAGCTGTTCATCCAGCTGGTGCAGACCTACA
ACCAGCTGTTCGAGGAAAACCCCATCAACGCCAGCGGCGTGGACGCCAAGGCCATCCTGTCTGCCAGACT
GAGCAAGAGCAGACGGCTGGAAAATCTGATCGCCCAGCTGCCCGGCGAGAAGAAGAATGGCCTGTTCGGC
AACCTGATTGCCCTGAGCCTGGGCCTGACCCCCAACTTCAAGAGCAACTTCGACCTGGCCGAGGATGCCA
AACTGCAGCTGAGCAAGGACACCTACGACGACGACCTGGACAACCTGCTGGCCCAGATCGGCGACCAGTA
CGCCGACCTGTTTCTGGCCGCCAAGAACCTGTCCGACGCCATCCTGCTGAGCGACATCCTGAGAGTGAAC
ACCGAGATCACCAAGGCCCCCCTGAGCGCCTCTATGATCAAGAGATACGACGAGCACCACCAGGACCTGA
CCCTGCTGAAAGCTCTCGTGCGGCAGCAGCTGCCTGAGAAGTACAAAGAGATTTTCTTCGACCAGAGCAA
GAACGGCTACGCCGGCTACATTGACGGCGGAGCCAGCCAGGAAGAGTTCTACAAGTTCATCAAGCCCATC
CTGGAAAAGATGGACGGCACCGAGGAACTGCTCGTGAAGCTGAACAGAGAGGACCTGCTGCGGAAGCAGC
GGACCTTCGACAACGGCAGCATCCCCCACCAGATCCACCTGGGAGAGCTGCACGCCATTCTGCGGCGGCA
GGAAGATTTTTACCCATTCCTGAAGGACAACCGGGAAAAGATCGAGAAGATCCTGACCTTCCGCATCCCC
TACTACGTGGGCCCTCTGGCCAGGGGAAACAGCAGATTCGCCTGGATGACCAGAAAGAGCGAGGAAACCA
TCACCCCCTGGAACTTCGAGGAAGTGGTGGACAAGGGCGCTTCCGCCCAGAGCTTCATCGAGCGGATGAC
CAACTTCGATAAGAACCTGCCCAACGAGAAGGTGCTGCCCAAGCACAGCCTGCTGTACGAGTACTTCACC
GTGTATAACGAGCTGACCAAAGTGAAATACGTGACCGAGGGAATGAGAAAGCCCGCCTTCCTGAGCGGCG
AGCAGAAAAAGGCCATCGTGGACCTGCTGTTCAAGACCAACCGGAAAGTGACCGTGAAGCAGCTGAAAGA
GGACTACTTCAAGAAAATCGAGTGCTTCGACTCCGTGGAAATCTCCGGCGTGGAAGATCGGTTCAACGCC
TCCCTGGGCACATACCACGATCTGCTGAAAATTATCAAGGACAAGGACTTCCTGGACAATGAGGAAAACG
AGGACATTCTGGAAGATATCGTGCTGACCCTGACACTGTTTGAGGACAGAGAGATGATCGAGGAACGGCT
GAAAACCTATGCCCACCTGTTCGACGACAAAGTGATGAAGCAGCTGAAGCGGCGGAGATACACCGGCTGG
GGCAGGCTGAGCCGGAAGCTGATCAACGGCATCCGGGACAAGCAGTCCGGCAAGACAATCCTGGATTTCC
TGAAGTCCGACGGCTTCGCCAACAGAAACTTCATGCAGCTGATCCACGACGACAGCCTGACCTTTAAAGA
GGACATCCAGAAAGCCCAGGTGTCCGGCCAGGGCGATAGCCTGCACGAGCACATTGCCAATCTGGCCGGC
AGCCCCGCCATTAAGAAGGGCATCCTGCAGACAGTGAAGGTGGTGGACGAGCTCGTGAAAGTGATGGGCC
GGCACAAGCCCGAGAACATCGTGATCGAAATGGCCAGAGAGAACCAGACCACCCAGAAGGGACAGAAGAA
CAGCCGCGAGAGAATGAAGCGGATCGAAGAGGGCATCAAAGAGCTGGGCAGCCAGATCCTGAAAGAACAC
CCCGTGGAAAACACCCAGCTGCAGAACGAGAAGCTGTACCTGTACTACCTGCAGAATGGGCGGGATATGT
ACGTGGACCAGGAACTGGACATCAACCGGCTGTCCGACTACGATGTGGACGCCATCGTGCCTCAGAGCTT
TCTGAAGGACGACTCCATCGACAACAAGGTGCTGACCAGAAGCGACAAGAACCGGGGCAAGAGCGACAAC
GTGCCCTCCGAAGAGGTCGTGAAGAAGATGAAGAACTACTGGCGGCAGCTGCTGAACGCCAAGCTGATTA
CCCAGAGAAAGTTCGACAATCTGACCAAGGCCGAGAGAGGCGGCCTGAGCGAACTGGATAAGGCCGGCTT
CATCAAGAGACAGCTGGTGGAAACCCGGCAGATCACAAAGCACGTGGCACAGATCCTGGACTCCCGGATG
AACACTAAGTACGACGAGAATGACAAGCTGATCCGGGAAGTGAAAGTGATCACCCTGAAGTCCAAGCTGG
TGTCCGATTTCCGGAAGGATTTCCAGTTTTACAAAGTGCGCGAGATCAACAACTACCACCACGCCCACGA
CGCCTACCTGAACGCCGTCGTGGGAACCGCCCTGATCAAAAAGTACCCTAAGCTGGAAAGCGAGTTCGTG
TACGGCGACTACAAGGTGTACGACGTGCGGAAGATGATCGCCAAGAGCGAGCAGGAAATCGGCAAGGCTA
CCGCCAAGTACTTCTTCTACAGCAACATCATGAACTTTTTCAAGACCGAGATTACCCTGGCCAACGGCGA
GATCCGGAAGCGGCCTCTGATCGAGACAAACGGCGAAACCGGGGAGATCGTGTGGGATAAGGGCCGGGAT
TTTGCCACCGTGCGGAAAGTGCTGAGCATGCCCCAAGTGAATATCGTGAAAAAGACCGAGGTGCAGACAG
GCGGCTTCAGCAAAGAGTCTATCCTGCCCAAGAGGAACAGCGATAAGCTGATCGCCAGAAAGAAGGACTG
GGACCCTAAGAAGTACGGCGGCTTCGACAGCCCCACCGTGGCCTATTCTGTGCTGGTGGTGGCCAAAGTG
GAAAAGGGCAAGTCCAAGAAACTGAAGAGTGTGAAAGAGCTGCTGGGGATCACCATCATGGAAAGAAGCA
GCTTCGAGAAGAATCCCATCGACTTTCTGGAAGCCAAGGGCTACAAAGAAGTGAAAAAGGACCTGATCAT
CAAGCTGCCTAAGTACTCCCTGTTCGAGCTGGAAAACGGCCGGAAGAGAATGCTGGCCTCTGCCGGCGAA
CTGCAGAAGGGAAACGAACTGGCCCTGCCCTCCAAATATGTGAACTTCCTGTACCTGGCCAGCCACTATG
AGAAGCTGAAGGGCTCCCCCGAGGATAATGAGCAGAAACAGCTGTTTGTGGAACAGCACAAGCACTACCT
GGACGAGATCATCGAGCAGATCAGCGAGTTCTCCAAGAGAGTGATCCTGGCCGACGCTAATCTGGACAAA
GTGCTGTCCGCCTACAACAAGCACCGGGATAAGCCCATCAGAGAGCAGGCCGAGAATATCATCCACCTGT
TTACCCTGACCAATCTGGGAGCCCCTGCCGCCTTCAAGTACTTTGACACCACCATCGACCGGAAGAGGTA
CACCAGCACCAAAGAGGTGCTGGACGCCACCCTGATCCACCAGAGCATCACCGGCCTGTACGAGACACGG
ATCGACCTGTCTCAGCTGGGAGGCGACAAAAGGCCGGCGGCCACGAAAAAGGCCGGCCAGGGAGGAGGAT
CCCTGCCCACCTGCAGCTGTCTTGATCGAGTTATACAAAAAGACAAAGGCCCATATTATACACACCTTGG
GGCAGGACCAAGTGTTGCTGCTGTCAGGGAAATCATGGAGAATAGGTATGGTCAAAAAGGAAACGCAATA
AGGATAGAAATAGTAGTGTACACCGGTAAAGAAGGGAAAAGCTCTCATGGGTGTCCAATTGCTAAGTGGG
TTTTAAGAAGAAGCAGTGATGAAGAAAAAGTTCTTTGTTTGGTCCGGCAGCGTACAGGCCACCACTGTCC
AACTGCTGTGATGGTGGTGCTCATCATGGTGTGGGATGGCATCCCTCTTCCAATGGCCGACCGGCTATAC
ACAGAGCTCACAGAGAATCTAAAGTCATACAATGGGCACCCTACCGACAGAAGATGCACCCTCAATGAAA
ATCGTACCTGTACATGTCAAGGAATTGATCCAGAGACTTGTGGAGCTTCATTCTCTTTTGGCTGTTCATG
GAGTATGTACTTTAATGGCTGTAAGTTTGGTAGAAGCCCAAGCCCCAGAAGATTTAGAATTGATCCAAGC
TCTCCCTTACATGAAAAAAACCTTGAAGATAACTTACAGAGTTTGGCTACACGATTAGCTCCAATTTATA
AGCAGTATGCTCCAGTAGCTTACCAAAATCAGGTGGAATATGAAAATGTTGCCCGAGAATGTCGGCTTGG
CAGCAAGGAAGGTCGACCCTTCTCTGGGGTCACTGCTTGCCTGGACTTCTGTGCTCATCCCCACAGGGAC
ATTCACAACATGAATAATGGAAGCACTGTGGTTTGTACCTTAACTCGAGAAGATAACCGCTCTTTGGGTG
TTATTCCTCAAGATGAGCAGCTCCATGTGCTACCTCTTTATAAGCTTTCAGACACAGATGAGTTTGGCTC
CAAGGAAGGAATGGAAGCCAAGATCAAATCTGGGGCCATCGAGGTCCTGGCACCCCGCCGCAAAAAAAGA
ACGTGTTTCACTCAGCCTGTTCCCCGTTCTGGAAAGAAGAGGGCTGCGATGATGACAGAGGTTCTTGCAC
ATAAGATAAGGGCAGTGGAAAAGAAACCTATTCCCCGAATCAAGCGGAAGAATAACTCAACAACAACAAA
CAACAGTAAGCCTTCGTCACTGCCAACCTTAGGGAGTAACACTGAGACCGTGCAACCTGAAGTAAAAAGT
GAAACCGAACCCCATTTTATCTTAAAAAGTTCAGACAACACTAAAACTTATTCGCTGATGCCATCCGCTC
CTCACCCAGTGAAAGAGGCATCTCCAGGCTTCTCCTGGTCCCCGAAGACTGCTTCAGCCACACCAGCTCC
ACTGAAGAATGACGCAACAGCCTCATGCGGGTTTTCAGAAAGAAGCAGCACTCCCCACTGTACGATGCCT
TCGGGAAGACTCAGTGGTGCCAATGCTGCAGCTGCTGATGGCCCTGGCATTTCACAGCTTGGCGAAGTGG
CTCCTCTCCCCACCCTGTCTGCTCCTGTGATGGAGCCCCTCATTAATTCTGAGCCTTCCACTGGTGTGAC
TGAGCCGCTAACGCCTCATCAGCCAAACCACCAGCCCTCCTTCCTCACCTCTCCTCAAGACCTTGCCTCT
TCTCCAATGGAAGAAGATGAGCAGCATTCTGAAGCAGATGAGCCTCCATCAGACGAACCCCTATCTGATG
ACCCCCTGTCACCTGCTGAGGAGAAATTGCCCCACATTGATGAGTATTGGTCAGACAGTGAGCACATCTT
TTTGGATGCAAATATTGGTGGGGTGGCCATCGCACCTGCTCACGGCTCGGTTTTGATTGAGTGTGCCCGG
CGAGAGCTGCACGCTACCACTCCTGTTGAGCACCCCAACCGTAATCATCCAACCCGCCTCTCCCTTGTCT
TTTACCAGCACAAAAACCTAAATAAGCCCCAACATGGTTTTGAACTAAACAAGATTAAGTTTGAGGCTAA
AGAAGCTAAGAATAAGAAAATGAAGGCCTCAGAGCAAAAAGACCAGGCAGCTAATGAAGGTCCAGAACAG
TCCTCTGAAGTAAATGAATTGAACCAAATTCCTTCTCATAAAGCATTAACATTAACCCATGACAATGTTG
TCACCGTGTCCCCTTATGCTCTCACACACGTTGCGGGGCCCTATAACCATTGGGTCATGGCCGGCCAGGC
AAAAAAGAAAAAGGAATTCGGCAGTGGAGAGGGCAGAGGAAGTCTGCTAACATGCGGTGACGTCGAGGAG
AATCCTGGCCCAGTGAGCAAGGGCGAGGAGGATAACATGGCCATCATCAAGGAGTTCATGCGCTTCAAGG
TGCACATGGAGGGCTCCGTGAACGGCCACGAGTTCGAGATCGAGGGCGAGGGCGAGGGCCGCCCCTACGA
GGGCACCCAGACCGCCAAGCTGAAGGTGACCAAGGGTGGCCCCCTGCCCTTCGCCTGGGACATCCTGTCC
CCTCAGTTCATGTACGGCTCCAAGGCCTACGTGAAGCACCCCGCCGACATCCCCGACTACTTGAAGCTGT
CCTTCCCCGAGGGCTTCAAGTGGGAGCGCGTGATGAACTTCGAGGACGGCGGCGTGGTGACCGTGACCCA
GGACTCCTCCCTGCAGGACGGCGAGTTCATCTACAAGGTGAAGCTGCGCGGCACCAACTTCCCCTCCGAC
GGCCCCGTAATGCAGAAGAAAACCATGGGCTGGGAGGCCTCCTCCGAGCGGATGTACCCCGAGGACGGCG
CCCTGAAGGGCGAGATCAAGCAGAGGCTGAAGCTGAAGGACGGCGGCCACTACGACGCTGAGGTCAAGAC
CACCTACAAGGCCAAGAAGCCCGTGCAGCTGCCCGGCGCCTACAACGTCAACATCAAGTTGGACATCACC
TCCCACAACGAGGACTACACCATCGTGGAACAGTACGAACGCGCCGAGGGCCGCCACTCCACCGGCGGCA
TGGACGAGCTGTACAAGTAAGAATTCTAACTAGAGCTCGCTGATCAGCCTCGACTGTGCCTTCTAGTTGC
CAGCCATCTGTTGTTTGCCCCTCCCCCGTGCCTTCCTTGACCCTGGAAGGTGCCACTCCCACTGTCCTTT
CCTAATAAAATGAGGAAATTGCATCGCATTGTCTGAGTAGGTGTCATTCTATTCTGGGGGGTGGGGTGGG
GCAGGACAGCAAGGGGGAGGATTGGGAAGAGAATAGCAGGCATGCTGGGGAGCGGCCGCAGGAACCCCTA
GTGATGGAGTTGGCCACTCCCTCTCTGCGCGCTCGCTCGCTCACTGAGGCCGGGCGACCAAAGGTCGCCC
GACGCCCGGGCTTTGCCCGGGCGGCCTCAGTGAGCGAGCGAGCGCGCAGCTGCCTGCAGGGGCGCCTGAT
GCGGTATTTTCTCCTTACGCATCTGTGCGGTATTTCACACCGCATA
[142 nt withheld, positions 8867-9008]
C
[141 nt withheld, positions 9010-9150]
CCTTTGACGTTGGAGTCCACGTTCTTT
[37 nt withheld, positions 9178-9214]
ACCCTATCTCGGGCTATTCTTTTGATTTATAAGGGATTTTGCCGATTTCGGCCTATTGGTTAAAAAATGA
GCTGATTTAACAAAAATTTAACGCGAATTTTAACAAAATATTAACGTTTACAATTTTATGGTGCACTCTC
AGTACAATCTGCTCTGATGCCGCATAGTTAAGCCAGCCCCGACACCCGCCAACACCCGCTGACGCGCCCT
GACGGGCTTGTCTGCTCCCGGCATCCGCTTACAGACAAGCTGTGACCGTCTCCGGGAGCTGCATGTGTCA
GAGGTTTTCACCGTCATCACCGAAACGCGCGAGACGAAAGGGCCTCGTGATACGCCTATTTTTATAGGTT
AATGTCATGATAATAATGGTTTCTTAGACGTCAGGTGGCACTTTTCGGGGAAATGTGCGCGGAACCCCTA
TTTGTTTATTTTTCTAAATACATTCAAATATGTATCCGCTCATGAGACAATAACCCTGATAAATGCTTCA
ATAATATTGAAAAAGGAAGAGTATGAGTATTCAACATTTCCGTGTCGCCCTTATTCCCTTTTTTGCGGCA
TTTTGCCTTCCTGTTTTTGCTCACCCAGAAACGCTGGTGAAAGTAAAAGATGCTGAAGATCAGTTGGGTG
CACGAGTGGGTTACATCGAACTGGATCTCAACAGCGGTAAGATCCTTGAGAGTTTTCGCCCCGAAGAACG
TTTTCCAATGATGAGCACTTTTAAAGTTCTGCTATGTGGCGCGGTATTATCCCGTATTGACGCCGGGCAA
GAGCAACTCGGTCGCCGCATACACTATTCTCAGAATGACTTGGTTGAGTACTCACCAGTCACAGAAAAGC
ATCTTACGGATGGCATGACAGTAAGAGAATTATGCAGTGCTGCCATAACCATGAGTGATAACACTGCGGC
CAACTTACTTCTGACAACGATCGGAGGACCGAAGGAGCTAACCGCTTTTTTGCACAACATGGGGGATCAT
GTAACTCGCCTTGATCGTTGGGAACCGGAGCTGAATGAAGCCATACCAAACGACGAGCGTGACACCACGA
TGCCTGTAGCAATGGCAACAACGTTGCGCAAACTATTAACTGGCGAACTACTTACTCTAGCTTCCCGGCA
ACAATTAATAGACTGGATGGAGGCGGATAAAGTTGCAGGACCACTTCTGCGCTCGGCCCTTCCGGCTGGC
TGGTTTATTGCTGATAAATCTGGAGCCGGTGAGCGTGGAAGCCGCGGTATCATTGCAGCACTGGGGCCAG
ATGGTAAGCCCTCCCGTATCGTAGTTATCTACACGACGGGGAGTCAGGCAACTATGGATGAACGAAATAG
ACAGATCGCTGAGATAGGTGCCTCACTGATTAAGCATTGGTAACTGTCAGACCAAGTTTACTCATATATA
CTTTAGATTGATTTAAAACTTCATTTTTAATTTAAAAGGATCTAGGTGAAGATCCTTTTTGATAATCTCA
TGACCAAAATCCCTTAACGTGAGTTTTCGTTCCACTGAGCGTCAGACCCCGTAGAAAAGATCAAAGGATC
TTCTTGAGATCCTTTTTTTCTGCGCGTAATCTGCTGCTTGCAAACAAAAAAACCACCGCTACCAGCGGTG
GTTTGTTTGCCGGATCAAGAGCTACCAACTCTTTTTCCGAAGGTAACTGGCTTCAGCAGAGCGCAGATAC
CAAATACTGTCCTTCTAGTGTAGCCGTAGTTAGGCCACCACTTCAAGAACTCTGTAGCACCGCCTACATA
CCTCGCTCTGCTAATCCTGTTACCAGTGGCTGCTGCCAGTGGCGATAAGTCGTGTCTTACCGGGTTGGAC
TCAAGACGATAGTTACCGGATAAGGCGCAGCGGTCGGGCTGAACGGGGGGTTCGTGCACACAGCCCAGCT
TGGAGCGAACGACCTACACCGAACTGAGATACCTACAGCGTGAGCTATGAGAAAGCGCCACGCTTCCCGA
AGGGAGAAAGGCGGACAGGTATCCGGTAAGCGGCAGGGTCGGAACAGGAGAGCGCACGAGGGAGCTTCCA
GGGGGAAACGCCTGGTATCTTTATAGTCCTGTCGGGTTTCGCCACCTCTGACTTGAGCGTCGATTTTTGT
GATGCTCGTCAGGGGGGCGGAGCCTATGGAAAAACGCCAGCAACGCGGCCTTTTTACGGTTCCTGGCCTT
TTGCTGGCCTTTTGCTCACATGT
