Features (pLannotate 1.2.2; 21 found; start..end, strand, type, name):
      1..241     +  promoter       U6 promoter: RNA polymerase III promoter for human U6 snRNA
    271..346     +  misc_RNA       gRNA scaffold: guide RNA scaffold for the Streptococcus pyogenes CRISPR/Cas9 system
    353..396     +  misc_RNA       gRNA scaffold (fragment): guide RNA scaffold for the Streptococcus pyogenes CRISPR/Cas9 system
    443..728     +  enhancer       CMV enhancer: human cytomegalovirus immediate early enhancer; contains an 18-bp deletion relative to the standard CMV enhancer
    730..1007    +  promoter       chicken β-actin promoter: No description available
   1008..1235    +  intron         hybrid intron: hybrid between chicken β-actin (CBA) and minute virus of mice (MMV) introns (Gray et al., 2011)
   1256..1283    +  CDS            3xHA (fragment): three tandem HA epitope tags
   1316..5416    +  CDS            Cas9: Cas9 (Csn1) endonuclease from the Streptococcus pyogenes Type II CRISPR/Cas system generates RNA-guided double strand breaks in DNA
   5417..5450    +  CDS            nucleoplasmin NLS (fragment): bipartite nuclear localization signal from nucleoplasmin
   5462..7615    +  CDS            TET1 (fragment): TET1_HUMAN - Also known as CXXC6, KIAA1676, LCX. Experimental evidence at protein level: Swiss-Prot protein existence level 1. Dioxygenase that catalyzes the conversion of the modified genomic base 5-methylcytosine (5mC) into 5-hydroxymethylcytosine (5hmC) and plays a key role in active DNA demethylation. Also mediates subsequent conversion of 5hmC into 5-formylcytosine (5fC), and conversion of 5fC to 5-carboxylcytosine (5caC). Conversion of 5mC into 5hmC, 5fC and 5caC probably constitutes the first step in cytosine demethylation. Methylation at the C5 position of cytosine bases is an epigenet
   7618..7642    +  CDS            nucleoplasmin NLS (fragment): bipartite nuclear localization signal from nucleoplasmin
   7712..8418    +  CDS            mCherry (fragment): monomeric derivative of DsRed fluorescent protein (Shaner et al., 2004) mammalian codon-optimized
   8453..8564    +  polyA_signal   bGH poly(A) signal: bovine growth hormone polyadenylation signal
   8669..8809    +  repeat_region  AAV2 ITR: inverted terminal repeat of adeno-associated virus serotype 2 inverted
   8814..8865    -  misc_feature   bom (fragment): basis of mobility region from pBR322
   8884..9339    +  rep_origin     f1 ori (sequence partly withheld): f1 bacteriophage origin of replication; arrow indicates direction of (+) strand synthesis
   9340..9389    -  misc_feature   bom (fragment): basis of mobility region from pBR322
   9491..9526    -  CDS            rop (fragment): Rop protein, which maintains plasmids at low copy number; rop
   9621..9725    +  promoter       AmpR promoter: bla
   9726..10586   +  CDS            AmpR: β-lactamase; bla; confers resistance to ampicillin, carbenicillin, and related antibiotics
  10757..11345   +  rep_origin     ori: high-copy-number ColE1/pMB1/pBR322/pUC origin of replication
>Addgene plasmid #129037 | pSpdCas9-huTET1CD-T2A-mCherry(PX458)-SghuTSDR-9 | addgene full sequence | sequence record 256167 | Addgene NGS Result
GAGGGCCTATTTCCCATGATTCCTTCATATTTGCATATACGATACAAGGCTGTTAGAGAGATAATTGGAA
TTAATTTGACTGTAAACACAAAGATATTAGTACAAAATACGTGACGTAGAAAGTAATAATTTCTTGGGTA
GTTTGCAGTTTTAAAATTATGTTTTAAAATGGACTATCATATGCTTACCGTAACTTGAAAGTATTTCGAT
TTCTTGGCTTTATATATCTTGTGGAAAGGACGAAACACCGTCATGGCGGCCGGATGCGCCGTTTTAGAGC
TAGAAATAGCAAGTTAAAATAAGGCTAGTCCGTTATCAACTTGAAAAAGTGGCACCGAGTCGGTGCTTTT
TTGTTTTAGAGCTAGAAATAGCAAGTTAAAATAAGGCTAGTCCGTTTTTAGCGCGTGCGCCAATTCTGCA
GACAAATGGCTCTAGAGGTACCCGTTACATAACTTACGGTAAATGGCCCGCCTGGCTGACCGCCCAACGA
CCCCCGCCCATTGACGTCAATAGTAACGCCAATAGGGACTTTCCATTGACGTCAATGGGTGGAGTATTTA
CGGTAAACTGCCCACTTGGCAGTACATCAAGTGTATCATATGCCAAGTACGCCCCCTATTGACGTCAATG
ACGGTAAATGGCCCGCCTGGCATTGTGCCCAGTACATGACCTTATGGGACTTTCCTACTTGGCAGTACAT
CTACGTATTAGTCATCGCTATTACCATGGTCGAGGTGAGCCCCACGTTCTGCTTCACTCTCCCCATCTCC
CCCCCCTCCCCACCCCCAATTTTGTATTTATTTATTTTTTAATTATTTTGTGCAGCGATGGGGGCGGGGG
GGGGGGGGGGGCGCGCGCCGGGGGGGGGGGGGGGGGGGGGGGGGGGGGGSGGGGSGRGGCGGAGAGGTGC
GGCGGCAGCCAATCAGAGCGGCGCGCTCCGAAAGTTTCCTTTTATGGCGAGGCGGCGGCGGCGGCGGCCC
TATAAAAAGCGAAGCGCGCGGCGGGCGGGAGTCGCTGCGCGCTGCCTTCGCCCCGTGCCCCGCTCCGCCG
CCGCCTCGCGCCGCCCGCCCCGGCTCTGACTGACCGCGTTACTCCCACAGGTGAGCGGGCGGGACGGCCC
TTCTCCTCCGGGCTGTAATTAGCTGAGCAAGAGGTAAGGGTTTAAGGGATGGTTGGTTGGTGGGGTATTA
ATGTTTAATTACCTGGAGCACCTGCCTGAAATCACTTTTTTTCAGGTTGGACCGGTGCCACCATGTACCC
ATACGATGTTCCAGATTACGCTTCGCCGAAGAAAAAGCGCAAGGTCGAAGCGTCCGACAAGAAGTACAGC
ATCGGCCTGGCCATCGGCACCAACTCTGTGGGCTGGGCCGTGATCACCGACGAGTACAAGGTGCCCAGCA
AGAAATTCAAGGTGCTGGGCAACACCGACCGGCACAGCATCAAGAAGAACCTGATCGGAGCCCTGCTGTT
CGACAGCGGCGAAACAGCCGAGGCCACCCGGCTGAAGAGAACCGCCAGAAGAAGATACACCAGACGGAAG
AACCGGATCTGCTATCTGCAAGAGATCTTCAGCAACGAGATGGCCAAGGTGGACGACAGCTTCTTCCACA
GACTGGAAGAGTCCTTCCTGGTGGAAGAGGATAAGAAGCACGAGCGGCACCCCATCTTCGGCAACATCGT
GGACGAGGTGGCCTACCACGAGAAGTACCCCACCATCTACCACCTGAGAAAGAAACTGGTGGACAGCACC
GACAAGGCCGACCTGCGGCTGATCTATCTGGCCCTGGCCCACATGATCAAGTTCCGGGGCCACTTCCTGA
TCGAGGGCGACCTGAACCCCGACAACAGCGACGTGGACAAGCTGTTCATCCAGCTGGTGCAGACCTACAA
CCAGCTGTTCGAGGAAAACCCCATCAACGCCAGCGGCGTGGACGCCAAGGCCATCCTGTCTGCCAGACTG
AGCAAGAGCAGACGGCTGGAAAATCTGATCGCCCAGCTGCCCGGCGAGAAGAAGAATGGCCTGTTCGGCA
ACCTGATTGCCCTGAGCCTGGGCCTGACCCCCAACTTCAAGAGCAACTTCGACCTGGCCGAGGATGCCAA
ACTGCAGCTGAGCAAGGACACCTACGACGACGACCTGGACAACCTGCTGGCCCAGATCGGCGACCAGTAC
GCCGACCTGTTTCTGGCCGCCAAGAACCTGTCCGACGCCATCCTGCTGAGCGACATCCTGAGAGTGAACA
CCGAGATCACCAAGGCCCCCCTGAGCGCCTCTATGATCAAGAGATACGACGAGCACCACCAGGACCTGAC
CCTGCTGAAAGCTCTCGTGCGGCAGCAGCTGCCTGAGAAGTACAAAGAGATTTTCTTCGACCAGAGCAAG
AACGGCTACGCCGGCTACATTGACGGCGGAGCCAGCCAGGAAGAGTTCTACAAGTTCATCAAGCCCATCC
TGGAAAAGATGGACGGCACCGAGGAACTGCTCGTGAAGCTGAACAGAGAGGACCTGCTGCGGAAGCAGCG
GACCTTCGACAACGGCAGCATCCCCCACCAGATCCACCTGGGAGAGCTGCACGCCATTCTGCGGCGGCAG
GAAGATTTTTACCCATTCCTGAAGGACAACCGGGAAAAGATCGAGAAGATCCTGACCTTCCGCATCCCCT
ACTACGTGGGCCCTCTGGCCAGGGGAAACAGCAGATTCGCCTGGATGACCAGAAAGAGCGAGGAAACCAT
CACCCCCTGGAACTTCGAGGAAGTGGTGGACAAGGGCGCTTCCGCCCAGAGCTTCATCGAGCGGATGACC
AACTTCGATAAGAACCTGCCCAACGAGAAGGTGCTGCCCAAGCACAGCCTGCTGTACGAGTACTTCACCG
TGTATAACGAGCTGACCAAAGTGAAATACGTGACCGAGGGAATGAGAAAGCCCGCCTTCCTGAGCGGCGA
GCAGAAAAAGGCCATCGTGGACCTGCTGTTCAAGACCAACCGGAAAGTGACCGTGAAGCAGCTGAAAGAG
GACTACTTCAAGAAAATCGAGTGCTTCGACTCCGTGGAAATCTCCGGCGTGGAAGATCGGTTCAACGCCT
CCCTGGGCACATACCACGATCTGCTGAAAATTATCAAGGACAAGGACTTCCTGGACAATGAGGAAAACGA
GGACATTCTGGAAGATATCGTGCTGACCCTGACACTGTTTGAGGACAGAGAGATGATCGAGGAACGGCTG
AAAACCTATGCCCACCTGTTCGACGACAAAGTGATGAAGCAGCTGAAGCGGCGGAGATACACCGGCTGGG
GCAGGCTGAGCCGGAAGCTGATCAACGGCATCCGGGACAAGCAGTCCGGCAAGACAATCCTGGATTTCCT
GAAGTCCGACGGCTTCGCCAACAGAAACTTCATGCAGCTGATCCACGACGACAGCCTGACCTTTAAAGAG
GACATCCAGAAAGCCCAGGTGTCCGGCCAGGGCGATAGCCTGCACGAGCACATTGCCAATCTGGCCGGCA
GCCCCGCCATTAAGAAGGGCATCCTGCAGACAGTGAAGGTGGTGGACGAGCTCGTGAAAGTGATGGGCCG
GCACAAGCCCGAGAACATCGTGATCGAAATGGCCAGAGAGAACCAGACCACCCAGAAGGGACAGAAGAAC
AGCCGCGAGAGAATGAAGCGGATCGAAGAGGGCATCAAAGAGCTGGGCAGCCAGATCCTGAAAGAACACC
CCGTGGAAAACACCCAGCTGCAGAACGAGAAGCTGTACCTGTACTACCTGCAGAATGGGCGGGATATGTA
CGTGGACCAGGAACTGGACATCAACCGGCTGTCCGACTACGATGTGGACGCCATCGTGCCTCAGAGCTTT
CTGAAGGACGACTCCATCGACAACAAGGTGCTGACCAGAAGCGACAAGAACCGGGGCAAGAGCGACAACG
TGCCCTCCGAAGAGGTCGTGAAGAAGATGAAGAACTACTGGCGGCAGCTGCTGAACGCCAAGCTGATTAC
CCAGAGAAAGTTCGACAATCTGACCAAGGCCGAGAGAGGCGGCCTGAGCGAACTGGATAAGGCCGGCTTC
ATCAAGAGACAGCTGGTGGAAACCCGGCAGATCACAAAGCACGTGGCACAGATCCTGGACTCCCGGATGA
ACACTAAGTACGACGAGAATGACAAGCTGATCCGGGAAGTGAAAGTGATCACCCTGAAGTCCAAGCTGGT
GTCCGATTTCCGGAAGGATTTCCAGTTTTACAAAGTGCGCGAGATCAACAACTACCACCACGCCCACGAC
GCCTACCTGAACGCCGTCGTGGGAACCGCCCTGATCAAAAAGTACCCTAAGCTGGAAAGCGAGTTCGTGT
ACGGCGACTACAAGGTGTACGACGTGCGGAAGATGATCGCCAAGAGCGAGCAGGAAATCGGCAAGGCTAC
CGCCAAGTACTTCTTCTACAGCAACATCATGAACTTTTTCAAGACCGAGATTACCCTGGCCAACGGCGAG
ATCCGGAAGCGGCCTCTGATCGAGACAAACGGCGAAACCGGGGAGATCGTGTGGGATAAGGGCCGGGATT
TTGCCACCGTGCGGAAAGTGCTGAGCATGCCCCAAGTGAATATCGTGAAAAAGACCGAGGTGCAGACAGG
CGGCTTCAGCAAAGAGTCTATCCTGCCCAAGAGGAACAGCGATAAGCTGATCGCCAGAAAGAAGGACTGG
GACCCTAAGAAGTACGGCGGCTTCGACAGCCCCACCGTGGCCTATTCTGTGCTGGTGGTGGCCAAAGTGG
AAAAGGGCAAGTCCAAGAAACTGAAGAGTGTGAAAGAGCTGCTGGGGATCACCATCATGGAAAGAAGCAG
CTTCGAGAAGAATCCCATCGACTTTCTGGAAGCCAAGGGCTACAAAGAAGTGAAAAAGGACCTGATCATC
AAGCTGCCTAAGTACTCCCTGTTCGAGCTGGAAAACGGCCGGAAGAGAATGCTGGCCTCTGCCGGCGAAC
TGCAGAAGGGAAACGAACTGGCCCTGCCCTCCAAATATGTGAACTTCCTGTACCTGGCCAGCCACTATGA
GAAGCTGAAGGGCTCCCCCGAGGATAATGAGCAGAAACAGCTGTTTGTGGAACAGCACAAGCACTACCTG
GACGAGATCATCGAGCAGATCAGCGAGTTCTCCAAGAGAGTGATCCTGGCCGACGCTAATCTGGACAAAG
TGCTGTCCGCCTACAACAAGCACCGGGATAAGCCCATCAGAGAGCAGGCCGAGAATATCATCCACCTGTT
TACCCTGACCAATCTGGGAGCCCCTGCCGCCTTCAAGTACTTTGACACCACCATCGACCGGAAGAGGTAC
ACCAGCACCAAAGAGGTGCTGGACGCCACCCTGATCCACCAGAGCATCACCGGCCTGTACGAGACACGGA
TCGACCTGTCTCAGCTGGGAGGCGACAAAAGGCCGGCGGCCACGAAAAAGGCCGGCCAGGGAGGAGGATC
CCTGCCCACCTGCAGCTGTCTTGATCGAGTTATACAAAAAGACAAAGGCCCATATTATACACACCTTGGG
GCAGGACCAAGTGTTGCTGCTGTCAGGGAAATCATGGAGAATAGGTATGGTCAAAAAGGAAACGCAATAA
GGATAGAAATAGTAGTGTACACCGGTAAAGAAGGGAAAAGCTCTCATGGGTGTCCAATTGCTAAGTGGGT
TTTAAGAAGAAGCAGTGATGAAGAAAAAGTTCTTTGTTTGGTCCGGCAGCGTACAGGCCACCACTGTCCA
ACTGCTGTGATGGTGGTGCTCATCATGGTGTGGGATGGCATCCCTCTTCCAATGGCCGACCGGCTATACA
CAGAGCTCACAGAGAATCTAAAGTCATACAATGGGCACCCTACCGACAGAAGATGCACCCTCAATGAAAA
TCGTACCTGTACATGTCAAGGAATTGATCCAGAGACTTGTGGAGCTTCATTCTCTTTTGGCTGTTCATGG
AGTATGTACTTTAATGGCTGTAAGTTTGGTAGAAGCCCAAGCCCCAGAAGATTTAGAATTGATCCAAGCT
CTCCCTTACATGAAAAAAACCTTGAAGATAACTTACAGAGTTTGGCTACACGATTAGCTCCAATTTATAA
GCAGTATGCTCCAGTAGCTTACCAAAATCAGGTGGAATATGAAAATGTTGCCCGAGAATGTCGGCTTGGC
AGCAAGGAAGGTCGACCCTTCTCTGGGGTCACTGCTTGCCTGGACTTCTGTGCTCATCCCCACAGGGACA
TTCACAACATGAATAATGGAAGCACTGTGGTTTGTACCTTAACTCGAGAAGATAACCGCTCTTTGGGTGT
TATTCCTCAAGATGAGCAGCTCCATGTGCTACCTCTTTATAAGCTTTCAGACACAGATGAGTTTGGCTCC
AAGGAAGGAATGGAAGCCAAGATCAAATCTGGGGCCATCGAGGTCCTGGCACCCCGCCGCAAAAAAAGAA
CGTGTTTCACTCAGCCTGTTCCCCGTTCTGGAAAGAAGAGGGCTGCGATGATGACAGAGGTTCTTGCACA
TAAGATAAGGGCAGTGGAAAAGAAACCTATTCCCCGAATCAAGCGGAAGAATAACTCAACAACAACAAAC
AACAGTAAGCCTTCGTCACTGCCAACCTTAGGGAGTAACACTGAGACCGTGCAACCTGAAGTAAAAAGTG
AAACCGAACCCCATTTTATCTTAAAAAGTTCAGACAACACTAAAACTTATTCGCTGATGCCATCCGCTCC
TCACCCAGTGAAAGAGGCATCTCCAGGCTTCTCCTGGTCCCCGAAGACTGCTTCAGCCACACCAGCTCCA
CTGAAGAATGACGCAACAGCCTCATGCGGGTTTTCAGAAAGAAGCAGCACTCCCCACTGTACGATGCCTT
CGGGAAGACTCAGTGGTGCCAATGCTGCAGCTGCTGATGGCCCTGGCATTTCACAGCTTGGCGAAGTGGC
TCCTCTCCCCACCCTGTCTGCTCCTGTGATGGAGCCCCTCATTAATTCTGAGCCTTCCACTGGTGTGACT
GAGCCGCTAACGCCTCATCAGCCAAACCACCAGCCCTCCTTCCTCACCTCTCCTCAAGACCTTGCCTCTT
CTCCAATGGAAGAAGATGAGCAGCATTCTGAAGCAGATGAGCCTCCATCAGACGAACCCCTATCTGATGA
CCCCCTGTCACCTGCTGAGGAGAAATTGCCCCACATTGATGAGTATTGGTCAGACAGTGAGCACATCTTT
TTGGATGCAAATATTGGTGGGGTGGCCATCGCACCTGCTCACGGCTCGGTTTTGATTGAGTGTGCCCGGC
GAGAGCTGCACGCTACCACTCCTGTTGAGCACCCCAACCGTAATCATCCAACCCGCCTCTCCCTTGTCTT
TTACCAGCACAAAAACCTAAATAAGCCCCAACATGGTTTTGAACTAAACAAGATTAAGTTTGAGGCTAAA
GAAGCTAAGAATAAGAAAATGAAGGCCTCAGAGCAAAAAGACCAGGCAGCTAATGAAGGTCCAGAACAGT
CCTCTGAAGTAAATGAATTGAACCAAATTCCTTCTCATAAAGCATTAACATTAACCCATGACAATGTTGT
CACCGTGTCCCCTTATGCTCTCACACACGTTGCGGGGCCCTATAACCATTGGGTCATGGCCGGCCAGGCA
AAAAAGAAAAAGGAATTCGGCAGTGGAGAGGGCAGAGGAAGTCTGCTAACATGCGGTGACGTCGAGGAGA
ATCCTGGCCCAGTGAGCAAGGGCGAGGAGGATAACATGGCCATCATCAAGGAGTTCATGCGCTTCAAGGT
GCACATGGAGGGCTCCGTGAACGGCCACGAGTTCGAGATCGAGGGCGAGGGCGAGGGCCGCCCCTACGAG
GGCACCCAGACCGCCAAGCTGAAGGTGACCAAGGGTGGCCCCCTGCCCTTCGCCTGGGACATCCTGTCCC
CTCAGTTCATGTACGGCTCCAAGGCCTACGTGAAGCACCCCGCCGACATCCCCGACTACTTGAAGCTGTC
CTTCCCCGAGGGCTTCAAGTGGGAGCGCGTGATGAACTTCGAGGACGGCGGCGTGGTGACCGTGACCCAG
GACTCCTCCCTGCAGGACGGCGAGTTCATCTACAAGGTGAAGCTGCGCGGCACCAACTTCCCCTCCGACG
GCCCCGTAATGCAGAAGAAAACCATGGGCTGGGAGGCCTCCTCCGAGCGGATGTACCCCGAGGACGGCGC
CCTGAAGGGCGAGATCAAGCAGAGGCTGAAGCTGAAGGACGGCGGCCACTACGACGCTGAGGTCAAGACC
ACCTACAAGGCCAAGAAGCCCGTGCAGCTGCCCGGCGCCTACAACGTCAACATCAAGTTGGACATCACCT
CCCACAACGAGGACTACACCATCGTGGAACAGTACGAACGCGCCGAGGGCCGCCACTCCACCGGCGGCAT
GGACGAGCTGTACAAGTAAGAATTCTAACTAGAGCTCGCTGATCAGCCTCGACTGTGCCTTCTAGTTGCC
AGCCATCTGTTGTTTGCCCCTCCCCCGTGCCTTCCTTGACCCTGGAAGGTGCCACTCCCACTGTCCTTTC
CTAATAAAATGAGGAAATTGCATCGCATTGTCTGAGTAGGTGTCATTCTATTCTGGGGGGTGGGGTGGGG
CAGGACAGCAAGGGGGAGGATTGGGAAGAGAATAGCAGGCATGCTGGGGAGCGGCCGCAGGAACCCCTAG
TGATGGAGTTGGCCACTCCCTCTCTGCGCGCTCGCTCGCTCACTGAGGCCGGGCGACCAAAGGTCGCCCG
ACGCCCGGGCTTTGCCCGGGCGGCCTCAGTGAGCGAGCGAGCGCGCAGCTGCCTGCAGGGGCGCCTGATG
CGGTATTTTCTCCTTACGCATCTGTGCGGTATTTCACACCGCATA
[95 nt withheld, positions 8866-8960]
T
[46 nt withheld, positions 8962-9007]
C
[141 nt withheld, positions 9009-9149]
CCTTTGACGTTGGAGTCCACGTTCTTT
[37 nt withheld, positions 9177-9213]
ACTCTATCTCGGGCTATTCTTTTGATTTATAAGGGATTTTGCCGATTTCGGTCTATTGGTTAAAAAATGA
GCTGATTTAACAAAAATTTAACGCGAATTTTAACAAAATATTAACGTTTACAATTTTATGGTGCACTCTC
AGTACAATCTGCTCTGATGCCGCATAGTTAAGCCAGCCCCGACACCCGCCAACACCCGCTGACGCGCCCT
GACGGGCTTGTCTGCTCCCGGCATCCGCTTACAGACAAGCTGTGACCGTCTCCGGGAGCTGCATGTGTCA
GAGGTTTTCACCGTCATCACCGAAACGCGCGAGACGAAAGGGCCTCGTGATACGCCTATTTTTATAGGTT
AATGTCATGATAATAATGGTTTCTTAGACGTCAGGTGGCACTTTTCGGGGAAATGTGCGCGGAACCCCTA
TTTGTTTATTTTTCTAAATACATTCAAATATGTATCCGCTCATGAGACAATAACCCTGATAAATGCTTCA
ATAATATTGAAAAAGGAAGAGTATGAGTATTCAACATTTCCGTGTCGCCCTTATTCCCTTTTTTGCGGCA
TTTTGCCTTCCTGTTTTTGCTCACCCAGAAACGCTGGTGAAAGTAAAAGATGCTGAAGATCAGTTGGGTG
CACGAGTGGGTTACATCGAACTGGATCTCAACAGCGGTAAGATCCTTGAGAGTTTTCGCCCCGAAGAACG
TTTTCCAATGATGAGCACTTTTAAAGTTCTGCTATGTGGCGCGGTATTATCCCGTATTGACGCCGGGCAA
GAGCAACTCGGTCGCCGCATACACTATTCTCAGAATGACTTGGTTGAGTACTCACCAGTCACAGAAAAGC
ATCTTACGGATGGCATGACAGTAAGAGAATTATGCAGTGCTGCCATAACCATGAGTGATAACACTGCGGC
CAACTTACTTCTGACAACGATCGGAGGACCGAAGGAGCTAACCGCTTTTTTGCACAACATGGGGGATCAT
GTAACTCGCCTTGATCGTTGGGAACCGGAGCTGAATGAAGCCATACCAAACGACGAGCGTGACACCACGA
TGCCTGTAGCAATGGCAACAACGTTGCGCAAACTATTAACTGGCGAACTACTTACTCTAGCTTCCCGGCA
ACAATTAATAGACTGGATGGAGGCGGATAAAGTTGCAGGACCACTTCTGCGCTCGGCCCTTCCGGCTGGC
TGGTTTATTGCTGATAAATCTGGAGCCGGTGAGCGTGGAAGCCGCGGTATCATTGCAGCACTGGGGCCAG
ATGGTAAGCCCTCCCGTATCGTAGTTATCTACACGACGGGGAGTCAGGCAACTATGGATGAACGAAATAG
ACAGATCGCTGAGATAGGTGCCTCACTGATTAAGCATTGGTAACTGTCAGACCAAGTTTACTCATATATA
CTTTAGATTGATTTAAAACTTCATTTTTAATTTAAAAGGATCTAGGTGAAGATCCTTTTTGATAATCTCA
TGACCAAAATCCCTTAACGTGAGTTTTCGTTCCACTGAGCGTCAGACCCCGTAGAAAAGATCAAAGGATC
TTCTTGAGATCCTTTTTTTCTGCGCGTAATCTGCTGCTTGCAAACAAAAAAACCACCGCTACCAGCGGTG
GTTTGTTTGCCGGATCAAGAGCTACCAACTCTTTTTCCGAAGGTAACTGGCTTCAGCAGAGCGCAGATAC
CAAATACTGTTCTTCTAGTGTAGCCGTAGTTAGGCCACCACTTCAAGAACTCTGTAGCACCGCCTACATA
CCTCGCTCTGCTAATCCTGTTACCAGTGGCTGCTGCCAGTGGCGATAAGTCGTGTCTTACCGGGTTGGAC
TCAAGACGATAGTTACCGGATAAGGCGCAGCGGTCGGGCTGAACGGGGGGTTCGTGCACACAGCCCAGCT
TGGAGCGAACGACCTACACCGAACTGAGATACCTACAGCGTGAGCTATGAGAAAGCGCCACGCTTCCCGA
AGGGAGAAAGGCGGACAGGTATCCGGTAAGCGGCAGGGTCGGAACAGGAGAGCGCACGAGGGAGCTTCCA
GGGGGAAACGCCTGGTATCTTTATAGTCCTGTCGGGTTTCGCCACCTCTGACTTGAGCGTCGATTTTTGT
GATGCTCGTCAGGGGGGCGGAGCCTATGGAAAAACGCCAGCAACGCGGCCTTTTTACGGTTCCTGGCCTT
TTGCTGGCCTTTTGCTCACATGT
